Addgene plasmid #112652: p415 Glo3 R59K
Purpose: Expression S.cerevisiae
Depositing lab: Blanche Schwappach. Depositing organization: Universitaetsmedizin Goettingen. Publication: Dissection of GTPase-activating proteins reveals functional asymmetry in the COPI coat of budding yeast. Arakel EC, Huranova M, Estrada AF, Rau EM, Spang A, Schwappach B. J Cell Sci. 2019 Aug 29;132(16). pii: jcs.232124. doi: 10.1242/jcs.232124. PubMed 31331965.
Backbone
  Vector backbone: P415 Met25
  Vector type: Yeast Expression
  Selectable markers: LEU2
Growth in bacteria
  Bacterial resistance: Ampicillin, 100 μg/mL
  Growth temperature: 37°C
  Growth strain: DH5alpha
  Copy number: Unknown
Gene/Insert
  Gene/Insert name: Glo3 R59K (alt name: YER122C)
  Species: S. cerevisiae (budding yeast)
  Insert size (bp): 1482
  Mutation: R59K (GAP-dead)
  Promoter: Met25
  Cloning method: Restriction Enzyme; 5′ cloning site BamH1 (not destroyed); 3′ cloning site Xma1 (not destroyed)
  Sequencing primers: 5′ GGCACCTTGTCCAATTGAACACGCTCGATG; 3′ TTTTCAGTATAATGTTACATGCGTACACGC
Terms and licenses: Academic/Nonprofit Terms; Industry Terms: Not Available to Industry
How to cite: p415 Glo3 R59K was a gift from Blanche Schwappach (Addgene plasmid # 112652 ; http://n2t.net/addgene:112652 ; RRID:Addgene_112652)
