[The description below was written by a language model from this plasmid's Addgene catalogue record and pLannotate feature annotations shown in this document.]
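Description:
p415 Glo3 R59K is a yeast–E. coli shuttle plasmid built on the p415 Met25 backbone for expressing a mutant form of the budding yeast protein Glo3 (YER122C) in Saccharomyces cerevisiae. In yeast it is maintained through a CEN/ARS element (CEN6 centromere fused to an autonomously replicating sequence), which typically gives stable, low-copy inheritance, and it is selected by the LEU2 auxotrophic marker expressed from its own promoter. In bacteria it replicates from a high-copy ColE1/pUC-type origin and is selected with ampicillin through the β-lactamase gene. The 8.1 kb sequence also carries pBluescript-derived remnants common to this vector family: an f1 phage origin, lacZα and lac promoter/operator elements, and flanking T3 and T7 promoters. Short fragments annotated as bom, rop, lacI and neighbouring yeast genes appear to be backbone carry-over rather than functional parts.

The expression cassette consists of the MET17 (MET25) promoter, which is repressed by methionine and so allows expression to be tuned through the medium, followed by the GLO3 coding sequence cloned between BamHI and XmaI sites of the polylinker, and the CYC1 transcription terminator. No epitope tag or reporter is annotated. Glo3 is a GTPase-activating protein for ARF-family GTPases that functions in retrograde Golgi-to-ER vesicular transport. The R59K substitution is recorded as GAP-dead, meaning it abolishes the catalytic GTPase-activating function. The plasmid comes from a study dissecting ArfGAP function in the yeast COPI coat. It is therefore suited to complementation or comparison experiments that separate the catalytic role of Glo3 from its other roles.
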