Features (pLannotate 1.2.2; 24 found; start..end, strand, type, name):
      1..350     +  promoter       MET17 promoter: S. cerevisiae MET17; expression is repressed by methionine; MET15; MET25
    350..368     +  misc_feature   MCS (fragment): pBluescript multiple cloning site
    372..1850    +  CDS            GLO3: GLO3_YEAST - Experimental evidence at protein level: Swiss-Prot protein existence level 1. GTPase-activating protein for the ADP ribosylation factor (ARF) family. Involved in retrograde vesicular transport from the Golgi to the endoplasmic reticulum. From Saccharomyces cerevisiae (strain ATCC 204508 / S288c) (Baker's yeast).
   1856..1908    +  misc_feature   MCS (fragment): pBluescript multiple cloning site
   1909..2156    +  terminator     CYC1 terminator: S. cerevisiae CYC1; transcription terminator for CYC1
   2175..2193    -  promoter       T7 promoter: promoter for bacteriophage T7 RNA polymerase
   2201..2356    +  CDS            lacZα (fragment): LacZα fragment of β-galactosidase; lacZ fragment
   2360..2788    +  rep_origin     f1 ori (sequence partly withheld): f1 bacteriophage origin of replication; arrow indicates direction of (+) strand synthesis
   2816..2868    -  misc_feature   bom (fragment): basis of mobility region from pBR322
   2899..2976    +  CDS            YO192_YEAST (fragment): Experimental evidence at protein level: Swiss-Prot protein existence level 1. From Saccharomyces cerevisiae (strain ATCC 204508 / S288c) (Baker's yeast).
   3116..3523    +  promoter       LEU2 promoter: S. cerevisiae LEU2
   3524..4618    +  CDS            LEU2: 3-isopropylmalate dehydrogenase, required for leucine biosynthesis; S. cerevisiae LEU2; yeast auxotrophic marker
   4980..5096    -  CDS            NFS1 (fragment): NFS1_YEAST - Also known as SPL1 From Saccharomyces cerevisiae (strain ATCC 204508 / S288c) (Baker's yeast).
   5095..5145    -  misc_feature   bom (fragment): basis of mobility region from pBR322
   5247..5282    -  CDS            rop (fragment): Rop protein, which maintains plasmids at low copy number; rop
   5351..5854    -  misc_feature   CEN/ARS: S. cerevisiae CEN6 centromere fused to an autonomously replicating sequence
   5891..5995    +  promoter       AmpR promoter: bla
   5996..6856    +  CDS            AmpR: β-lactamase; bla; confers resistance to ampicillin, carbenicillin, and related antibiotics
   7027..7615    +  rep_origin     ori: high-copy-number ColE1/pMB1/pBR322/pUC origin of replication
   7798..7890    +  CDS            lacI (fragment): lac repressor; lacI; The lac repressor binds to the lac operator to inhibit transcription in E. coli. This inhibition can be relieved by adding lactose or isopropyl-β-D-thiogalactopyranoside (IPTG).
   7903..7924    +  protein_bind   CAP binding site: CAP binding activates transcription in the presence of cAMP. E. coli catabolite activator protein
   7939..7969    +  promoter       lac promoter: promoter for the E. coli lac operon
   7977..7993    +  protein_bind   lac operator: The lac repressor binds to the lac operator to inhibit transcription in E. coli. This inhibition can be relieved by adding lactose or isopropyl-β-D-thiogalactopyranoside (IPTG). lac repressor encoded by lacI
   8038..8056    +  promoter       T3 promoter: promoter for bacteriophage T3 RNA polymerase
>Addgene plasmid #112652 | p415 Glo3 R59K | addgene full sequence | sequence record 256188 | Addgene NGS Result
TTATTTTTTGCTTTTTCTCTTGAGGTCACATGATCGCAAAATGGCAAATGGCACGTGAAGCTGTCGATAT
TGGGGAACTGTGGTGGTTGGCAAATGACTAATTAAGTTAGTCAAGGCGCCATCCTCATGAAAACTGTGTA
ACATAATAACCGAAGTGTCGAAAAGGTGGCACCTTGTCCAATTGAACACGCTCGATGAAAAAAATAAGAT
ATATATAAGGTTAAGTAAAGCGTCTGTTAGAAAGGAAGTTTTTCCTTTTTCTTGCTCTCTTGTCTTTTCA
TCTACTATTTCCTTCGTGTAATACAGGGTCGTCAGATACATAGATACAATTCTATTACCCCCATCCATAC
TCTAGAACTAGTGGATCCGCGATGAGTAACGATGAAGGAGAAACATTTGCCACGGAACAGACTACTCAAC
AAGTTTTTCAGAAGCTAGGTAGCAACATGGAAAATCGAGTTTGTTTTGATTGTGGTAACAAGAATCCTAC
TTGGACTTCGGTACCTTTTGGTGTGATGCTGTGTATTCAATGCTCTGCTGTGCATAAGAACATGGGTGTT
CATATCACCTTTGTAAAGTCTTCTACATTAGATAAATGGACAATTAACAATTTAAGAAGGTTTAAGTTGG
GTGGGAACCATAAGGCTCGTGATTTTTTCTTAAAGAACAATGGGAAACAGCTACTAAATACAGCAAATGT
TGACGCGAAAACAAAATATACGAGCCCTGTTGCTAAGAAATATAAGATACATCTCGACAAGAAGGTTCAA
AAGGATATGGAGTTATACCCATCAGAATTAGTCTTGAACGGTCAAGATTCTTCGGACTCACCGTTGGACA
CCGATTCAGACGCTTCCAGGTCGACTTCCAAAGAAAATAGTGTTGACGACTTTTTCTCTAATTGGCAAAA
ACCAAGCTCCAATTCCAGTTCTAAACTCAATGTAAATACAGGCTCTCTCGCCCCAAAAAACAACACCACA
GGCAGCACACCCAAGACCACTGTCACTAAAACGAGAAGTTCCATCTTAACGGCTAGCAGAAAGAAACCGG
TATTAAACTCGCAAGATAAAAAGAAACATTCAATTTTGTCTTCGTCAAGAAAGCCCACTAGACTAACCGC
AAAGAAAGTCGACAAATCACAGGCAGAAGACTTGTTTGATCAATTTAAAAAAGAGGCTCAACAAGAAAAG
GAGGACGAGTTCACTAATTCGTCTTCTAGCACCAAAATTAGACAAAATGATTACGATTCCCAATTTATGA
ATAACAGTAAAGGCAACAATAATAACAGTATAGATGATATTAATACCCAGCCTGATGAATTCAATGATTT
TTTAAATGACACTTCAAACAGCTTCGACACAACTAGAAAAGAACAGCAAGATACTTTAACACCCAAGTTT
GCCAAATTGGGATTTGGTATGACCATGAATGACGCCAATGATTTGGCAAAGCAACAAAAAGAATCTCAGA
AAATAGCTCAGGGACCAAGATATACGGGCAGAATCGCGGAAAGGTACGGCACACAAAAAGCTATATCATC
TGATCAATTATTTGGTCGTGGCTCATTTGATGAAGCAGCAAACAGGGAAGCGCATGACAAGTTGAAAACA
TTTGACAATGCTACATCAATTTCCTCTTCTTCATACTTTGGAGAAGATAAAGAAGTGGATGAATTTGGTA
ATCCCATCAATAGTAGTGGAAGTGGAGCAGGGAATTTTGATGGCCGTAATTCTAATAACGGTTTCATCGA
TTTTAATGCCTCCGCAGATGATGAATTGCAGATGTTGAGAGACGTTGTAGAACAGGGTGCTGAAAAACTC
GGTAGTTATTTAAGGGACTACTTAAGAAAATAATCCCCCCGGGCTGCAGGAATTCGATATCAAGCTTATC
GATACCGTCGACCTCGAGTCATGTAATTAGTTATGTCACGCTTACATTCACGCCCTCCCCCCACATCCGC
TCTAACCGAAAAGGAAGGAGTTAGACAACCTGAAGTCTAGGTCCCTATTTATTTTTTTATAGTTATGTTA
GTATTAAGAACGTTATTTATATTTCAAATTTTTCTTTTTTTTCTGTACAGACGCGTGTACGCATGTAACA
TTATACTGAAAACCTTGCTTGAGAAGGTTTTGGGACGCTCGAAGGCTTTAATTTGCGGCCGGTACCCAAT
TCGCCCTATAGTGAGTCGTATTACGCGCGCTCACTGGCCGTCGTTTTACAACGTCGTGACTGGGAAAACC
CTGGCGTTACCCAACTTAATCGCCTTGCAGCACATCCCCCTTTCGCCAGCTGGCGTAATAGCGAAGAGGC
CCGCACCGATCGCCCTTCCCAACAGTTGCGCAGCCTGAATGGCGAATGG
[124 nt withheld, positions 2360-2483]
C
[91 nt withheld, positions 2485-2575]
A
[49 nt withheld, positions 2577-2625]
CCTTTGACGTTGGAGTCCACGTTCTTT
[37 nt withheld, positions 2653-2689]
ACCCTATCTCGGTCTATTCTTTTGATTTATAAGGGATTTTGCCGATTTCGGCCTATTGGTTAAAAAATGA
GCTGATTTAACAAAAATTTAACGCGAATTTTAACAAAATATTAACGCTTACAATTTCCTGATGCGGTATT
TTCTCCTTACGCATCTGTGCGGTATTTCACACCGCATATCGACCGGTCGAGGAGAACTTCTAGTATATCT
ACATACCTAATATTATTGCCTTATTAAAAATGGAATCCCAACAATTACATCAAAATCCACATTCTCTTCA
AAATCAATTGTCCTGTACTTCCTTGTTCATGTGTGTTCAAAAACGTTATATTTATAGGATAATTATACTC
TATTTCTCAACAAGTAATTGGTTGTTTGGCCGAGCGGTCTAAGGCGCCTGATTCAAGAAATATCTTGACC
GCAGTTAACTGTGGGAATACTCAGGTATCGTAAGATGCAAGAGTTCGAATCTCTTAGCAACCATTATTTT
TTTCCTCAACATAACGAGAACACACAGGGGCGCTATCGCACAGAATCAAATTCGATGACTGGAAATTTTT
TGTTAATTTCAGAGGTCGCCTGACGCATATACCTTTTTCAACTGAAAAATTGGGAGAAAAAGGAAAGGTG
AGAGCGCCGGAACCGGCTTTTCATATAGAATAGAGAAGCGTTCATGACTAAATGCTTGCATCACAATACT
TGAAGTTGACAATATTATTTAAGGACCTATTGTTTTTTCCAATAGGTGGTTAGCAATCGTCTTACTTTCT
AACTTTTCTTACCTTTTACATTTCAGCAATATATATATATATATTTCAAGGATATACCATTCTAATGTCT
GCCCCTAAGAAGATCGTCGTTTTGCCAGGTGACCACGTTGGTCAAGAAATCACAGCCGAAGCCATTAAGG
TTCTTAAAGCTATTTCTGATGTTCGTTCCAATGTCAAGTTCGATTTCGAAAATCATTTAATTGGTGGTGC
TGCTATCGATGCTACAGGTGTTCCACTTCCAGATGAGGCGCTGGAAGCCTCCAAGAAGGCTGATGCCGTT
TTGTTAGGTGCTGTGGGTGGTCCTAAATGGGGTACCGGTAGTGTTAGACCTGAACAAGGTTTACTAAAAA
TCCGTAAAGAACTTCAATTGTACGCCAACTTAAGACCATGTAACTTTGCATCCGACTCTCTTTTAGACTT
ATCTCCAATCAAGCCACAATTTGCTAAAGGTACTGACTTCGTTGTTGTCAGAGAATTAGTGGGAGGTATT
TACTTTGGTAAGAGAAAGGAAGACGATGGTGATGGTGTCGCTTGGGATAGTGAACAATACACCGTTCCAG
AAGTGCAAAGAATCACAAGAATGGCCGCTTTCATGGCCCTACAACATGAGCCACCATTGCCTATTTGGTC
CTTGGATAAAGCTAATGTTTTGGCCTCTTCAAGATTATGGAGAAAAACTGTGGAGGAAACCATCAAGAAC
GAATTCCCTACATTGAAGGTTCAACATCAATTGATTGATTCTGCCGCCATGATCCTAGTTAAGAACCCAA
CCCACCTAAATGGTATTATAATCACCAGCAACATGTTTGGTGATATCATCTCCGATGAAGCCTCCGTTAT
CCCAGGTTCCTTGGGTTTGTTGCCATCTGCGTCCTTGGCCTCTTTGCCAGACAAGAACACCGCATTTGGT
TTGTACGAACCATGCCACGGTTCTGCTCCAGATTTGCCAAAGAATAAGGTCAACCCTATCGCCACTATCT
TGTCTGCTGCAATGATGTTGAAATTGTCATTGAACTTGCCTGAAGAAGGTAAGGCCATTGAAGATGCAGT
TAAAAAGGTTTTGGATGCAGGTATCAGAACTGGTGATTTAGGTGGTTCCAACAGTACCACCGAAGTCGGT
GATGCTGTCGCCGAAGAAGTTAAGAAAATCCTTGCTTAAAAAGATTCTCTTTTTTTATGATATTTGTACA
TAAACTTTATAAATGAAATTCATAATAGAAACGACACGAAATTACAAAATGGAATATGTTCATAGGGTAG
ACGAAACTATATACGCAATCTACATACATTTATCAAGAAGGAGAAAAAGGAGGATGTAAAGGAATACAGG
TAAGCAAATTGATACTAATGGCTCAACGTGATAAGGAAAAAGAATTGCACTTTAACATTAATATTGACAA
GGAGGAGGGCACCACACAAAAAGTTAGGTGTAACAGAAAATCATGAAACTATGATTCCTAATTTATATAT
TGGAGGATTTTCTCTAAAAAAAAAAAAATACAACAAATAAAAAACACTCAATGACCTGACCATTTGATGG
AGTTTAAGTCAATACCTTCTTGAACCATTTCCCATAATGGTGAAAGTTCCCTCAAGAATTTTACTCTGTC
AGAAACGGCCTTAACGACGTAGTCGATATGGTGCACTCTCAGTACAATCTGCTCTGATGCCGCATAGTTA
AGCCAGCCCCGACACCCGCCAACACCCGCTGACGCGCCCTGACGGGCTTGTCTGCTCCCGGCATCCGCTT
ACAGACAAGCTGTGACCGTCTCCGGGAGCTGCATGTGTCAGAGGTTTTCACCGTCATCACCGAAACGCGC
GAGACGAAAGGGCCTCGTGATACGCCTATTTTTATAGGTTAATGTCATGATAATAATGGTTTCTTAGGAC
GGATCGCTTGCCTGTAACTTACACGCGCCTCGTATCTTTTAATGATGGAATAATTTGGGAATTTACTCTG
TGTTTATTTATTTTTATGTTTTGTATTTGGATTTTAGAAAGTAAATAAAGAAGGTAGAAGAGTTACGGAA
TGAAGAAAAAAAAATAAACAAAGGTTTAAAAAATTTCAACAAAAAGCGTACTTTACATATATATTTATTA
GACAAGAAAAGCAGATTAAATAGATATACATTCGATTAACGATAAGTAAAATGTAAAATCACAGGATTTT
CGTGTGTGGTCTTCTACACAGACAAGATGAAACAATTCGGCATTAATACCTGAGAGCAGGAAGAGCAAGA
TAAAAGGTAGTATTTGTTGGCGATCCCCCTAGAGTCTTTTACATCTTCGGAAAACAAAAACTATTTTTTC
TTTAATTTCTTTTTTTACTTTCTATTTTTAATTTATATATTTATATTAAAAAATTTAAATTATAATTATT
TTTATAGCACGTGATGAAAAGGACCCAGGTGGCACTTTTCGGGGAAATGTGCGCGGAACCCCTATTTGTT
TATTTTTCTAAATACATTCAAATATGTATCCGCTCATGAGACAATAACCCTGATAAATGCTTCAATAATA
TTGAAAAAGGAAGAGTATGAGTATTCAACATTTCCGTGTCGCCCTTATTCCCTTTTTTGCGGCATTTTGC
CTTCCTGTTTTTGCTCACCCAGAAACGCTGGTGAAAGTAAAAGATGCTGAAGATCAGTTGGGTGCACGAG
TGGGTTACATCGAACTGGATCTCAACAGCGGTAAGATCCTTGAGAGTTTTCGCCCCGAAGAACGTTTTCC
AATGATGAGCACTTTTAAAGTTCTGCTATGTGGCGCGGTATTATCCCGTATTGACGCCGGGCAAGAGCAA
CTCGGTCGCCGCATACACTATTCTCAGAATGACTTGGTTGAGTACTCACCAGTCACAGAAAAGCATCTTA
CGGATGGCATGACAGTAAGAGAATTATGCAGTGCTGCCATAACCATGAGTGATAACACTGCGGCCAACTT
ACTTCTGACAACGATCGGAGGACCGAAGGAGCTAACCGCTTTTTTGCACAACATGGGGGATCATGTAACT
CGCCTTGATCGTTGGGAACCGGAGCTGAATGAAGCCATACCAAACGACGAGCGTGACACCACGATGCCTG
TAGCAATGGCAACAACGTTGCGCAAACTATTAACTGGCGAACTACTTACTCTAGCTTCCCGGCAACAATT
AATAGACTGGATGGAGGCGGATAAAGTTGCAGGACCACTTCTGCGCTCGGCCCTTCCGGCTGGCTGGTTT
ATTGCTGATAAATCTGGAGCCGGTGAGCGTGGGTCTCGCGGTATCATTGCAGCACTGGGGCCAGATGGTA
AGCCCTCCCGTATCGTAGTTATCTACACGACGGGGAGTCAGGCAACTATGGATGAACGAAATAGACAGAT
CGCTGAGATAGGTGCCTCACTGATTAAGCATTGGTAACTGTCAGACCAAGTTTACTCATATATACTTTAG
ATTGATTTAAAACTTCATTTTTAATTTAAAAGGATCTAGGTGAAGATCCTTTTTGATAATCTCATGACCA
AAATCCCTTAACGTGAGTTTTCGTTCCACTGAGCGTCAGACCCCGTAGAAAAGATCAAAGGATCTTCTTG
AGATCCTTTTTTTCTGCGCGTAATCTGCTGCTTGCAAACAAAAAAACCACCGCTACCAGCGGTGGTTTGT
TTGCCGGATCAAGAGCTACCAACTCTTTTTCCGAAGGTAACTGGCTTCAGCAGAGCGCAGATACCAAATA
CTGTTCTTCTAGTGTAGCCGTAGTTAGGCCACCACTTCAAGAACTCTGTAGCACCGCCTACATACCTCGC
TCTGCTAATCCTGTTACCAGTGGCTGCTGCCAGTGGCGATAAGTCGTGTCTTACCGGGTTGGACTCAAGA
CGATAGTTACCGGATAAGGCGCAGCGGTCGGGCTGAACGGGGGGTTCGTGCACACAGCCCAGCTTGGAGC
GAACGACCTACACCGAACTGAGATACCTACAGCGTGAGCTATGAGAAAGCGCCACGCTTCCCGAAGGGAG
AAAGGCGGACAGGTATCCGGTAAGCGGCAGGGTCGGAACAGGAGAGCGCACGAGGGAGCTTCCAGGGGGA
AACGCCTGGTATCTTTATAGTCCTGTCGGGTTTCGCCACCTCTGACTTGAGCGTCGATTTTTGTGATGCT
CGTCAGGGGGGCGGAGCCTATGGAAAAACGCCAGCAACGCGGCCTTTTTACGGTTCCTGGCCTTTTGCTG
GCCTTTTGCTCACATGTTCTTTCCTGCGTTATCCCCTGATTCTGTGGATAACCGTATTACCGCCTTTGAG
TGAGCTGATACCGCTCGCCGCAGCCGAACGACCGAGCGCAGCGAGTCAGTGAGCGAGGAAGCGGAAGAGC
GCCCAATACGCAAACCGCCTCTCCCCGCGCGTTGGCCGATTCATTAATGCAGCTGGCACGACAGGTTTCC
CGACTGGAAAGCGGGCAGTGAGCGCAACGCAATTAATGTGAGTTAGCTCACTCATTAGGCACCCCAGGCT
TTACACTTTATGCTTCCGGCTCGTATGTTGTGTGGAATTGTGAGCGGATAACAATTTCACACAGGAAACA
GCTATGACCATGATTACGCCAAGCGCGCAATTAACCCTCACTAAAGGGAACAAAAGCTGGAGCTCCGGAT
GCAAGGGTTCGAATCCCTTAGCTCTCA
